>Addgene plasmid #166117 | pEGFP_R1368W-talin1 (1-2541) | addgene full sequence | sequence record 330289 | Addgene NGS Result
TAGTTATTAATAGTAATCAATTACGGGGTCATTAGTTCATAGCCCATATATGGAGTTCCGCGTTACATAA
CTTACGGTAAATGGCCCGCCTGGCTGACCGCCCAACGACCCCCGCCCATTGACGTCAATAATGACGTATG
TTCCCATAGTAACGCCAATAGGGACTTTCCATTGACGTCAATGGGTGGAGTATTTACGGTAAACTGCCCA
CTTGGCAGTACATCAAGTGTATCATATGCCAAGTACGCCCCCTATTGACGTCAATGACGGTAAATGGCCC
GCCTGGCATTATGCCCAGTACATGACCTTATGGGACTTTCCTACTTGGCAGTACATCTACGTATTAGTCA
TCGCTATTACCATGGTGATGCGGTTTTGGCAGTACATCAATGGGCGTGGATAGCGGTTTGACTCACGGGG
ATTTCCAAGTCTCCACCCCATTGACGTCAATGGGAGTTTGTTTTGGCACCAAAATCAACGGGACTTTCCA
AAATGTCGTAACAACTCCGCCCCATTGACGCAAATGGGCGGTAGGCGTGTACGGTGGGAGGTCTATATAA
GCAGAGCTGGTTTAGTGAACCGTCAGATCCGCTAGCGCTACCGGTATTAGGCACCCCAGGCTTTACACGA
ATTCGCAGAAGCTGCCACCATGGTTGCGCTTTCGCTGAAGATTAGCATTGGGAATGTGGTGAAGACGATG
CAATTTGAGCCATCTACCATGGTGTACGACGCCTGCCGCATGATTCGTGAGCGGATCCCAGAGGCCCTGG
CTGGCCCTCCCAACGACTTTGGGCTCTTTCTGTCAGATGATGACCCCAAAAAAGGCATCTGGCTAGAGGC
TGGGAAAGCTTTGGACTACTACATGCTCCGAAATGGGGACACCATGGAGTACAGAAAAAAGCAGAGACCC
CTGAAGATCCGGATGTTAGACGGAACGGTGAAGACTATCATGGTGGATGACTCCAAGACCGTCACAGACA
TGCTCATGACCATTTGTGCCCGAATTGGTATCACCAACCATGATGAGTATTCACTGGTTCGAGAGCTGAT
GGAAGAAAAGAAAGATGAGGGGACAGGGACCCTGAGAAAAGACAAGACCCTACTGCGAGATGAAAAGAAG
ATGGAGAAGCTAAAGCAGAAGTTGCACACAGACGATGAGTTGAACTGGCTGGACCATGGGCGGACACTGA
GGGAACAGGGAGTGGAAGAGCATGAGACGTTGCTGCTGCGGAGAAAGTTCTTCTACTCAGACCAGAATGT
GGATTCCCGAGACCCTGTACAGCTGAACCTTCTCTATGTGCAGGCACGAGATGACATCCTGAATGGCTCC
CATCCTGTCTCCTTTGACAAGGCCTGTGAATTTGCAGGCTTCCAGTGCCAGATCCAGTTTGGACCTCACA
ATGAACAGAAGCACAAGGCTGGCTTCCTTGACCTGAAGGACTTCCTGCCCAAGGAGTATGTGAAGCAGAA
GGGAGAGCGTAAGATCTTTCAGGCACACAAGAATTGTGGGCAGATGAGTGAAATTGAGGCCAAGGTACGC
TACGTGAAGCTGGCCCGTTCCCTCAAGACTTACGGTGTCTCCTTCTTCCTAGTCAAGGAAAAGATGAAGG
GGAAGAATAAACTGGTGCCCAGGCTGTTGGGCATCACTAAGGAGTGTGTGATGCGTGTGGATGAGAAGAC
CAAGGAGGTGATTCAGGAATGGAGCCTCACCAACATCAAACGCTGGGCTGCCTCTCCCAAGAGCTTTACT
CTGGACTTTGGAGACTATCAGGATGGCTACTACTCAGTACAGACGACAGAAGGCGAGCAGATCGCACAGC
TCATTGCTGGCTACATAGATATCATCCTTAAGAAGAAAAAAAGCAAGGACCATTTTGGGCTGGAGGGAGA
TGAAGAGTCTACTATGTTGGAGGACTCAGTGTCTCCCAAAAAGTCAACAGTCCTTCAGCAGCAGTACAAC
CGAGTGGGGAAAGTGGAGCACGGCTCTGTGGCTCTGCCAGCCATCATGCGCTCTGGAGCCTCTGGTCCTG
AGAATTTCCAGGTGGGGAGCATGCCACCTGCCCAGCAGCAGATCACCAGTGGCCAGATGCACCGAGGACA
CATGCCACCTCTGACTTCAGCCCAGCAGGCGCTCACTGGAACCATTAACTCCAGCATGCAGGCTGTGCAG
GCTGCCCAGGCCACTCTGGATGACTTTGAGACTCTACCCCCTCTTGGCCAGGATGCTGCCTCCAAAGCTT
GGCGTAAGAACAAGATGGATGAATCAAAGCATGAGATCCACTCCCAGGTAGATGCCATCACAGCTGGCAC
TGCCTCTGTGGTAAACCTGACAGCAGGAGATCCTGCAGAGACAGACTATACAGCAGTGGGCTGTGCAGTC
ACCACCATCTCTTCCAACCTGACGGAGATGTCCCGTGGGGTGAAGCTATTGGCTGCCCTGCTGGAGGATG
AAGGCGGCAATGGCCGGCCCCTTCTGCAAGCAGCAAAGGGCCTTGCAGGGGCTGTGTCGGAACTGCTTCG
CAGTGCTCAGCCCGCCAGCGCTGAGCCTCGTCAGAACCTGCTGCAGGCAGCCGGGAACGTGGGCCAGGCC
AGTGGGGAGCTGTTGCAGCAAATTGGGGAAAGTGACACTGACCCCCACTTCCAGGATGTTCTAATGCAGC
TAGCAAACGCAGTGGCAAGTGCTGCAGCCGCCCTGGTCCTCAAGGCCAAGAGTGTGGCCCAGCGCACAGA
GGATTCCGGGCTTCAGACCCAAGTGATTGCTGCAGCTACGCAATGTGCTCTGTCCACTTCCCAGCTGGTG
GCCTGTACCAAGGTGGTAGCACCTACAATCAGCTCACCTGTGTGCCAAGAACAGCTAGTCGAGGCTGGGC
GACTGGTGGCCAAAGCTGTGGAGGGCTGTGTGTCTGCCTCGCAAGCAGCTACAGAAGATGGACAGCTGCT
TCGAGGGGTAGGAGCAGCAGCCACGGCTGTCACCCAGGCCCTCAATGAGCTGCTGCAGCACGTGAAGGCC
CACGCCACCGGAGCTGGGCCTGCCGGTCGGTATGACCAAGCCACTGATACCATCCTCACCGTCACTGAAA
ACATCTTCAGCTCCATGGGTGATGCTGGGGAGATGGTGCGCCAGGCCCGCATCCTGGCCCAAGCCACCTC
AGACCTGGTCAATGCTATCAAGGCCGATGCTGAGGGGGAGAGTGATCTGGAGAACTCTAGAAAGCTCCTG
AGTGCTGCCAAGATCCTCGCTGATGCCACCGCCAAGATGGTGGAGGCGGCCAAGGGAGCAGCCGCCCACC
CTGACAGTGAGGAACAGCAGCAGCGACTGCGTGAAGCAGCTGAGGGGCTTCGCATGGCCACCAATGCAGC
TGCGCAGAACGCCATCAAGAAGAAGTTGGTGCAGCGCCTGGAGCATGCAGCCAAGCAAGCTGCAGCCTCT
GCAACACAGACCATTGCTGCAGCCCAACATGCAGCCTCTGCCCCCAAGGCCTCTGCGGGCCCCCAGCCCC
TACTGGTGCAGAGCTGTAAGGCCGTGGCAGAGCAGATTCCGTTGCTGGTGCAGGGTGTCCGAGGAAGTCA
AGCTCAGCCTGACAGCCCTAGTGCTCAGCTCGCCCTCATTGCTGCCAGCCAGAGCTTCCTGCAGCCAGGT
GGGAAGATGGTGGCAGCGGCAAAAGCCTCAGTGCCAACAATTCAGGACCAGGCTTCAGCGATGCAGCTGA
GTCAGTGCGCAAAGAACCTAGGCACTGCCCTGGCCGAGCTGCGCACTGCTGCTCAGAAGGCTCAGGAGGC
ATGTGGACCTTTGGAGATGGATTCTGCACTGAGTGTTGTACAAAATCTAGAGAAAGACCTACAGGAAATA
AAAGCAGCAGCTCGAGATGGCAAGCTTAAGCCCTTACCTGGGGAAACAATGGAGAAGTGTACCCAAGATC
TTGGCAACAGCACCAAAGCGGTGAGCTCTGCCATCGCCAAGCTGCTGGGGGAGATTGCCCAGGGCAACGA
GAACTATGCAGGTATTGCAGCTCGGGATGTAGCTGGTGGACTAAGGTCACTAGCCCAGGCTGCGCGGGGT
GTGGCTGCGCTGACATCAGATCCTGCAGTGCAGGCCATTGTGCTTGACACAGCCAGCGACGTTCTGGACA
AGGCCAGCAGCCTCATTGAAGAGGCAAAAAAAGCATCTGGACACCCAGGGGACCCAGAAAGCCAGCAAAG
GCTTGCTCAGGTAGCTAAAGCAGTGACCCAAGCCCTGAACCGCTGTGTCAGCTGCCTGCCTGGCCAAAGA
GACGTGGATAATGCCCTACGAGCCGTTGGAGATGCCAGCAAGCGACTCCTGAGTGACTTGCTTCCTCCAA
GCACGGGGACATTTCAAGAAGCACAGAGCCGATTGAATGAAGCTGCAGCTGGGTTAAATCAGGCCGCCAC
AGAACTGGTGCAAGCCTCCCGAGGAACTCCTCAGGACCTGGCTCGGGCCTCCGGCCGATTTGGACAGGAC
TTCAGCACCTTCCTGGAAGCTGGTGTGGAGATGGCCGGACAGGCCCCGAGCCAGGAGGACCGAGCCCAGG
TGGTGTCCAACCTGAAGGGCATATCCATGTCTTCAAGCAAACTTCTCCTTGCCGCTAAGGCCTTGTCCAC
AGACCCTGCTTCTCCCAACCTCAAGAGTCAGCTGGCTGCGGCTGCCCGGGCAGTGACGGACAGCATCAAC
CAGCTCATCACCATGTGCACCCAGCAGGCACCTGGCCAGAAGGAGTGTGACAATGCACTTTGGCAGCTAG
AGACAGTCCGAGAACTCCTGGAGAATCCAGTCCAGCCCATCAACGACATGTCCTACTTCGGTTGCTTGGA
CAGTGTCATGGAGAACTCCAAGGTCCTAGGTGAGGCCATGACTGGCATCTCCCAAAATGCCAAGAATGGA
AATCTGCCGGAGTTTGGAGATGCCATTGCCACAGCCTCCAAGGCTCTCTGTGGCTTCACGGAGGCAGCCG
CACAGGCAGCATATCTAGTTGGTGTCTCTGACCCCAACAGCCAAGCTGGACAGCAAGGACTGGTGGAACC
CACACAGTTTGCCCGTGCAAACCAGGCAATTCAGATGGCCTGTCAGAGTCTGGGGGAGCCTGGCTGTACC
CAGGCCCAGGTGTTATCTGCAGCCACTATTGTAGCCAAACACACATCTGCATTGTGTAACAGCTGTCGCC
TGGCTTCCGCTAGGACTGCCAATCCCACTGCCAAGCGCCAGTTTGTACAGTCAGCCAAGGAGGTGGCCAA
CAGTACAGCCAATCTTGTCAAGACCATCAAGGCACTAGATGGGGACTTCACAGAAGAGAACCGTGCCCAG
TGCCGAGCAGCCACAGCCCCTCTGCTGGAAGCTGTGGATAACCTGAGTGCCTTTGCCTCCAACCCTGAGT
TCTCCAGCGTCCCTGCCCAGATCAGCCCTGAGGGCAGAGCAGCCATGGAGCCCATTGTAATCTCTGCTAA
GACAATGTTGGAGAGTGCTGGAGGGCTCATCCAGACAGCTCGGGCGTTAGCAGTCAATCCCCGAGACCCC
CCACGTTGGTCTGTGCTAGCTGGCCACTCTCGGACTGTCTCAGATTCCATCAAGAAACTTATTACAAGCA
TGAGGGACAAAGCCCCAGGGCAGCTGGAGTGTGAGACAGCCATTGCGGCTCTGAACAGCTGCTTGCGGGA
CCTAGATCAGGCTTCGCTTGCCGCTGTCAGCCAGCAGCTTGCTCCCCGTGAAGGAATCTCTCAAGAGGCT
TTGCACACCCAGATGCTCACTGCAGTGCAAGAAATTTCTCATCTCATTGAGCCGCTGGCCAGCGCTGCTC
GGGCTGAAGCCTCCCAGCTGGGACACAAGGTGTCCCAAATGGCCCAGTACTTTGAACCACTCACCCTGGC
TGCAGTGGGTGCTGCGTCTAAGACCCTGAGCCACCCGCAGCAGATGGCACTTCTGGACCAGACTAAAACG
TTGGCAGAGTCTGCCTTGCAGTTGCTATATACTGCCAAGGAGGCTGGTGGTAACCCCAAGCAAGCAGCAC
ACACCCAGGAAGCCCTGGAGGAGGCTGTGCAGATGATGACAGAGGCCGTAGAAGACCTGACGACGACCCT
CAACGAAGCAGCCAGTGCTGCAGGAGTCGTTGGCGGCATGGTGGACTCTATCACTCAGGCCATCAACCAG
CTAGATGAAGGACCTATGGGTGACCCAGAAGGCTCATTCGTAGATTACCAGACAACCATGGTGAGGACAG
CCAAGGCCATTGCTGTCACTGTTCAGGAGATGGTAACCAAGTCAAACACCAGCCCTGAAGAGCTAGGCCC
TCTTGCCAACCAGCTGACCAGTGACTATGGCCGACTGGCCTCACAAGCCAAGCCTGCAGCTGTGGCTGCT
GAAAATGAAGAGATAGGCGCTCACATCAAACACCGAGTACAGGAGCTGGGCCATGGCTGCTCTGCTCTGG
TCACCAAGGCAGGTGCCTTGCAGTGTAGCCCCAGTGATGTCTACACCAAGAAGGAGCTCATAGAGTGTGC
CCGCAGAGTGTCAGAGAAGGTCTCCCATGTTCTGGCTGCACTCCAGGCTGGGAATCGTGGTACCCAGGCC
TGCATTACAGCAGCCAGTGCTGTGTCTGGTATCATTGCTGACCTCGACACCACCATCATGTTCGCTACTG
CTGGCACACTTAACCGTGAGGGTGCTGAAACTTTTGCTGACCACCGGGAGGGTATCTTAAAGACAGCAAA
GGTTCTTGTGGAGGACACCAAGGTCCTAGTGCAGAATGCAGCTGGGAGCCAGGAGAAGTTGGCACAAGCC
GCCCAGTCCTCCGTGGCCACCATTACCCGCCTCGCTGATGTGGTCAAGCTCGGTGCAGCCAGCCTAGGAG
CCGAAGACCCTGAAACTCAGGTGGTGCTGATCAATGCAGTAAAGGACGTAGCCAAGGCCCTGGGTGACCT
CATCAGCGCTACGAAGGCTGCAGCGGGCAAAGTTGGGGATGACCCTGCAGTGTGGCAGCTCAAGAACTCT
GCCAAGGTGATGGTGACCAATGTGACATCATTGCTCAAGACAGTGAAGGCTGTGGAAGATGAGGCCACCA
AAGGCACACGGGCCCTAGAGGCAACCACAGAGCACATACGTCAGGAACTGGCGGTCTTCTGTTCCCCAGA
GCCACCTGCCAAGACCTCTACCCCTGAAGACTTCATCCGAATGACCAAGGGTATTACTATGGCAACAGCC
AAAGCCGTTGCTGCTGGCAATTCCTGTCGACAGGAAGATGTCATTGCCACAGCCAATCTGAGCCGACGGG
CTATTGCGGACATGCTTCGGGCTTGCAAGGAAGCAGCTTTCCACCCAGAAGTGGCGCCTGATGTACGGCT
CCGAGCCCTGCACTATGGCCGGGAGTGTGCCAATGGTTACCTGGAACTGCTGGACCACGTGCTGCTGACC
CTTCAGAAGCCAAACCCAGACCTGAAGCAGCAGCTAACTGGACACTCAAAGCGGGTTGCTGGCTCTGTGA
CTGAGCTCATCCAGGCTGCTGAAGCCATGAAAGGAACAGAGTGGGTGGACCCAGAGGACCCTACTGTCAT
TGCTGAGAATGAGCTCTTGGGAGCCGCAGCCGCCATCGAGGCTGCAGCCAAGAAGCTGGAGCAGCTGAAG
CCCAGGGCCAAACCCAAGGAGGCGGATGAGTCCTTGAACTTTGAGGAACAAATCCTAGAAGCTGCCAAGT
CCATCGCTGCAGCCACCAGTGCACTGGTAAAGGCTGCGTCAGCAGCCCAGAGGGAGCTGGTGGCTCAAGG
AAAGGTGGGCGCCATTCCAGCCAATGCACTGGATGATGGGCAGTGGTCGCAGGGCCTCATTTCCGCTGCC
CGTATGGTGGCTGCGGCCACCAACAATCTGTGTGAAGCAGCTAACGCAGCTGTCCAGGGCCATGCTAGCC
AGGAGAAACTCATTTCCTCAGCCAAGCAAGTAGCTGCCTCCACAGCTCAGCTCCTGGTAGCTTGCAAGGT
CAAAGCAGATCAGGACTCTGAGGCAATGAAACGGCTCCAGGCTGCTGGCAATGCAGTGAAGAGGGCCTCA
GATAACCTGGTAAAGGCGGCCCAGAAAGCTGCAGCCTTCGAAGACCAGGAGAATGAGACGGTGGTGGTGA
AGGAGAAAATGGTTGGGGGCATTGCCCAGATTATCGCAGCACAGGAAGAGATGCTTCGGAAGGAACGAGA
GCTGGAAGAGGCTCGGAAAAAGCTCGCCCAGATCCGGCAGCAGCAGTACAAGTTCTTGCCTTCAGAGCTT
CGAGACGAGCACGGAGGATCCGGAATGGTGAGCAAGGGCGAGGAGCTGTTCACCGGGGTGGTGCCCATCC
TGGTCGAGCTGGACGGCGACGTAAACGGCCACAAGTTCAGCGTGTCCGGCGAGGGCGAGGGCGATGCCAC
CTACGGCAAGCTGACCCTGAAGTTCATCTGCACCACCGGCAAGCTGCCCGTGCCCTGGCCCACCCTCGTG
ACCACCCTGACCTACGGCGTGCAGTGCTTCAGCCGCTACCCCGACCACATGAAGCAGCACGACTTCTTCA
AGTCCGCCATGCCCGAAGGCTACGTCCAGGAGCGCACCATCTTCTTCAAGGACGACGGCAACTACAAGAC
CCGCGCCGAGGTGAAGTTCGAGGGCGACACCCTGGTGAACCGCATCGAGCTGAAGGGCATCGACTTCAAG
GAGGACGGCAACATCCTGGGGCACAAGCTGGAGTACAACTACAACAGCCACAACGTCTATATCATGGCCG
ACAAGCAGAAGAACGGCATCAAGGTGAACTTCAAGATCCGCCACAACATCGAGGACGGCAGCGTGCAGCT
CGCCGACCACTACCAGCAGAACACCCCCATCGGCGACGGCCCCGTGCTGCTGCCCGACAACCACTACCTG
AGCACCCAGTCCGCCCTGAGCAAAGACCCCAACGAGAAGCGCGATCACATGGTCCTGCTGGAGTTCGTGA
CCGCCGCCGGGATCACTCTCGGCATGGACGAGCTGTACAAGTAACCGCGGGCCCGGGATCCACCGGATCT
AGATAACTGATCATAATCAGCCATACCACATTTGTAGAGGTTTTACTTGCTTTAAAAAACCTCCCACACC
TCCCCCTGAACCTGAAACATAAAATGAATGCAATTGTTGTTGTTAACTTGTTTATTGCAGCTTATAATGG
TTACAAATAAAGCAATAGCATCACAAATTTCACAAATAAAGCATTTTTTTCACTGCATTCTAGTTGTGGT
TTGTCCAAACTCATCAATGTATCTTAACGCGTAAATTGTAAGCGTTAATATTTTGTTAAAATTCGCGTTA
AATTTTTGTTAAATCAGCTCATTTTTTAACCAATAGGCCGAAATCGGCAAAATCCCTTATAAATCAAAAG
AATAGACCGAGATAGGGT
[37 nt withheld, positions 9399-9435]
AAAGAACGTGGACTCCAACGTCAAAGG
[49 nt withheld, positions 9463-9511]
T
[91 nt withheld, positions 9513-9603]
G
[124 nt withheld, positions 9605-9728]
CAGGTGGCACTTTTCGGGGAAATGTGCGCGGAACCCCTATTTGTTTATTTTTCTAAATACATTCAAATAT
GTATCCGCTCATGAGACAATAACCCTGATAAATGCTTCAATAATATTGAAAAAGGAAGAGTCCTGAGGCG
GAAAGAACCAGCTGTGGAATGTGTGTCAGTTAGGGTGTGGAAAGTCCCCAGGCTCCCCAGCAGGCAGAAG
TATGCAAAGCATGCATCTCAATTAGTCAGCAACCAGGTGTGGAAAGTCCCCAGGCTCCCCAGCAGGCAGA
AGTATGCAAAGCATGCATCTCAATTAGTCAGCAACCATAGTCCCGCCCCTAACTCCGCCCATCCCGCCCC
TAACTCCGCCCAGTTCCGCCCATTCTCCGCCCCATGGCTGACTAATTTTTTTTATTTATGCAGAGGCCGA
GGCCGCCTCGGCCTCTGAGCTATTCCAGAAGTAGTGAGGAGGCTTTTTTGGAGGCCTAGGCTTTTGCAAA
GATCGATCAAGAGACAGGATGAGGATCGTTTCGCATGATTGAACAAGATGGATTGCACGCAGGTTCTCCG
GCCGCTTGGGTGGAGAGGCTATTCGGCTATGACTGGGCACAACAGACAATCGGCTGCTCTGATGCCGCCG
TGTTCCGGCTGTCAGCGCAGGGGCGCCCGGTTCTTTTTGTCAAGACCGACCTGTCCGGTGCCCTGAATGA
ACTGCAAGACGAGGCAGCGCGGCTATCGTGGCTGGCCACGACGGGCGTTCCTTGCGCAGCTGTGCTCGAC
GTTGTCACTGAAGCGGGAAGGGACTGGCTGCTATTGGGCGAAGTGCCGGGGCAGGATCTCCTGTCATCTC
ACCTTGCTCCTGCCGAGAAAGTATCCATCATGGCTGATGCAATGCGGCGGCTGCATACGCTTGATCCGGC
TACCTGCCCATTCGACCACCAAGCGAAACATCGCATCGAGCGAGCACGTACTCGGATGGAAGCCGGTCTT
GTCGATCAGGATGATCTGGACGAAGAGCATCAGGGGCTCGCGCCAGCCGAACTGTTCGCCAGGCTCAAGG
CGAGCATGCCCGACGGCGAGGATCTCGTCGTGACCCATGGCGATGCCTGCTTGCCGAATATCATGGTGGA
AAATGGCCGCTTTTCTGGATTCATCGACTGTGGCCGGCTGGGTGTGGCGGACCGCTATCAGGACATAGCG
TTGGCTACCCGTGATATTGCTGAAGAGCTTGGCGGCGAATGGGCTGACCGCTTCCTCGTGCTTTACGGTA
TCGCCGCTCCCGATTCGCAGCGCATCGCCTTCTATCGCCTTCTTGACGAGTTCTTCTGAGCGGGACTCTG
GGGTTCGAAATGACCGACCAAGCGACGCCCAACCTGCCATCACGAGATTTCGATTCCACCGCCGCCTTCT
ATGAAAGGTTGGGCTTCGGAATCGTTTTCCGGGACGCCGGCTGGATGATCCTCCAGCGCGGGGATCTCAT
GCTGGAGTTCTTCGCCCACCCTAGGGGGAGGCTAACTGAAACACGGAAGGAGACAATACCGGAAGGAACC
CGCGCTATGACGGCAATAAAAAGACAGAATAAAACGCACGGTGTTGGGTCGTTTGTTCATAAACGCGGGG
TTCGGTCCCAGGGCTGGCACTCTGTCGATACCCCACCGAGACCCCATTGGGGCCAATACGCCCGCGTTTC
TTCCTTTTCCCCACCCCACCCCCCAAGTTCGGGTGAAGGCCCAGGGCTCGCAGCCAACGTCGGGGCGGCA
GGCCCTGCCATAGCCTCAGGTTACTCATATATACTTTAGATTGATTTAAAACTTCATTTTTAATTTAAAA
GGATCTAGGTGAAGATCCTTTTTGATAATCTCATGACCAAAATCCCTTAACGTGAGTTTTCGTTCCACTG
AGCGTCAGACCCCGTAGAAAAGATCAAAGGATCTTCTTGAGATCCTTTTTTTCTGCGCGTAATCTGCTGC
TTGCAAACAAAAAAACCACCGCTACCAGCGGTGGTTTGTTTGCCGGATCAAGAGCTACCAACTCTTTTTC
CGAAGGTAACTGGCTTCAGCAGAGCGCAGATACCAAATACTGTTCTTCTAGTGTAGCCGTAGTTAGGCCA
CCACTTCAAGAACTCTGTAGCACCGCCTACATACCTCGCTCTGCTAATCCTGTTACCAGTGGCTGCTGCC
AGTGGCGATAAGTCGTGTCTTACCGGGTTGGACTCAAGACGATAGTTACCGGATAAGGCGCAGCGGTCGG
GCTGAACGGGGGGTTCGTGCACACAGCCCAGCTTGGAGCGAACGACCTACACCGAACTGAGATACCTACA
GCGTGAGCTATGAGAAAGCGCCACGCTTCCCGAAGGGAGAAAGGCGGACAGGTATCCGGTAAGCGGCAGG
GTCGGAACAGGAGAGCGCACGAGGGAGCTTCCAGGGGGAAACGCCTGGTATCTTTATAGTCCTGTCGGGT
TTCGCCACCTCTGACTTGAGCGTCGATTTTTGTGATGCTCGTCAGGGGGGCGGAGCCTATGGAAAAACGC
CAGCAACGCGGCCTTTTTACGGTTCCTGGCCTTTTGCTGGCCTTTTGCTCACATGTTCTTTCCTGCGTTA
TCCCCTGATTCTGTGGATAACCGTATTACCGCCATGCAT
Features (pLannotate 1.2.2; 14 found; start..end, strand, type, name):
     61..364     +  enhancer       CMV enhancer: human cytomegalovirus immediate early enhancer
    365..568     +  promoter       CMV promoter: human cytomegalovirus (CMV) immediate early promoter
    650..8272    +  CDS            Tln1: TLN1_MOUSE - Also known as Tln. Experimental evidence at protein level: Swiss-Prot protein existence level 1. Probably involved in connections of major cytoskeletal structures to the plasma membrane. High molecular weight cytoskeletal protein concentrated at regions of cell-substratum contact and, in lymphocytes, at cell-cell contacts. From Mus musculus (Mouse).
   8285..9004    +  CDS            EGFP: the original enhanced GFP (Yang et al., 1996) mammalian codon-optimized
   9004..9026    +  misc_feature   MCS (fragment): multiple cloning site
   9038..9122    +  CDS            large T antigen (fragment): large T antigen from SV40 (simian virus 40)
   9145..9266    +  polyA_signal   SV40 poly(A) signal: SV40 polyadenylation signal
   9300..9728    -  rep_origin     f1 ori (sequence partly withheld): f1 bacteriophage origin of replication; arrow indicates direction of (+) strand synthesis
   9755..9859    +  promoter       AmpR promoter: bla
   9861..10218   +  promoter       SV40 promoter: SV40 enhancer and early promoter
  10253..11047   +  CDS            NeoR/KanR: aminoglycoside phosphotransferase from Tn5; aph(3')-II (or nptII); confers resistance to neomycin, kanamycin, and G418 (Geneticin®)
  11068..11220   +  CDS            ble (fragment): BLE_KLEPN - Experimental evidence at protein level: Swiss-Prot protein existence level 1. Binding protein with a strong affinity to the bleomycin family of antibiotics. Binds to CL990; an antimitotic-antibiotic compound. From Klebsiella pneumoniae.
  11279..11326   +  polyA_signal   HSV TK poly(A) signal: herpes simplex virus thymidine kinase polyadenylation signal (Cole and Stacy, 1985)
  11655..12243   +  rep_origin     ori: high-copy-number ColE1/pMB1/pBR322/pUC origin of replication
