[The description below was written by a language model from this plasmid's Addgene catalogue record and pLannotate feature annotations shown in this document.]
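Description:
pEGFP_R1368W-talin1 (1-2541) is a mammalian expression plasmid of about 12.4 kb, built on the Clontech pEGFP-C1 backbone, that encodes full-length mouse talin-1 (Tln1, residues 1–2541) carrying the point mutation R1368W. The 7.6 kb talin coding sequence lies directly downstream of the human cytomegalovirus immediate-early enhancer and promoter, which drive strong constitutive transcription in transfected mammalian cells. Although the backbone is named as pEGFP-C1, a vector normally used to place EGFP at the N-terminus of an insert, both the catalogue entry and the feature table show the opposite arrangement here. EGFP follows the talin open reading frame after a short linker, giving a C-terminally tagged fusion protein. A remnant of the multiple cloning site and the SV40 polyadenylation signal terminate the transcript. The short large T antigen fragment annotated just upstream of that signal is probably part of the SV40-derived 3' region rather than a functional element.

The plasmid is propagated in E. coli at high copy from a ColE1/pUC-type origin and also carries an f1 phage origin. Selection relies on a single Tn5 aminoglycoside phosphotransferase gene (NeoR/KanR) placed behind tandem bacterial (bla) and SV40 early promoters and ended by the HSV TK polyadenylation signal. This cassette confers kanamycin resistance in bacteria and can support G418 selection in mammalian cells. The short ble fragment annotated after it appears to be residual Tn5 sequence.

Talin links integrin-based adhesions to the cytoskeleton, and this construct comes from a study of cancer-associated talin point mutations and their effects on cell adhesion and migration. The EGFP fusion allows the R1368W variant's expression and localisation to be followed by fluorescence microscopy.
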