Addgene plasmid #166117: pEGFP_R1368W-talin1 (1-2541)
Purpose: For expression of full-length mouse talin-1 carrying mutation R1368W in mammalian cells. Contains C-terminal EGFP tag.
Depositing lab: Vesa Hytönen. Depositing organization: Tampere University, BioMediTech. Publication: Cancer associated talin point mutations disorganise cell adhesion and migration. Azizi L, Cowell AR, Mykuliak VV, Goult BT, Turkki P, Hytonen VP. Sci Rep. 2021 Jan 11;11(1):347. doi: 10.1038/s41598-020-77911-4. PubMed 33431906.
Backbone
  Vector backbone: pEGFP-C1
  Backbone manufacturer: Clontech
  Backbone size w/o insert (bp): 4734
  Total vector size (bp): 12357
  Vector type: Mammalian Expression ; CMV promoter
Growth in bacteria
  Bacterial resistance: Kanamycin, 50 μg/mL
  Growth temperature: 37°C
  Growth strain: DH5alpha
  Growth instructions: For MidiPrep according to the instructions from the kit.
  Copy number: High Copy
Gene/Insert
  Gene/Insert name: R1368W-talin1-Talin-1 (alt name: R1368W-TLN1)
  Species: M. musculus (mouse)
  Insert size (bp): 7623
  Mutation: R1368W
  Entrez Gene: Tln1 (a.k.a. Tln)
  Tag / fusion protein: EGFP (C terminal on insert)
Terms and licenses: Academic/Nonprofit Terms; Industry Terms: Not Available to Industry
How to cite: pEGFP_R1368W-talin1 (1-2541) was a gift from Vesa Hytönen (Addgene plasmid # 166117 ; http://n2t.net/addgene:166117 ; RRID:Addgene_166117)
